>Addgene plasmid #149115 | pGBW-m4046191 | depositor full sequence | sequence record 291568 | Full Sequence
GCGGCCGCCCCACACACCATAGCTTCAAAATGTTTCTACTCCTTTTTTACTCTTCCAGATTTTCTCGGAC
TCCGCGCATCGCCGTACCACTTCAAAACACCCAAGCACAGCATACTAAATTTCCCCTCTTTCTTCCTCTA
GGGTGTCGTTAATTACCCGTACTAAAGGTTTGGAAAAGAAAAAAGAGACCGCCTCGTTTCTTTTTCTTCG
TCGAAAAAGGCAATAAAAATTTTTATCACGTTTCTTTTTCTTGAAAATTTTTTTTTTTGATTTTTTTCTC
TTTCGATGACCTCCCATTGATATTTAAGTTAATAAACGGTCTTCAATTTCTCAAGTTTCAGTTTCATTTT
TCTTGTTCTATTACAACTTTTTTTACTTCTTGCTCATTAGAAAGAAAGCATAGCAATCTAATCTAAGTTT
TAATTACAAAATGTCCTCTCAAGCCTGGCAGCCTGGTGTGGCTATGCCCAATTTGTATAAGATGCAAAGA
ATGCTTCTGGAGAAATGCGATTTGCAAAACTACGGAGACAGCGCTACATTACCAAAGGGTATTATGATGA
ACGTAGCAAAGTACACCCAATTGTGTCAATACTTAAATACGTTGACTTTGGCTGTTCCGTATAACATGCG
TGTCATACACTTTGGGGCCGGTTCAGACAAAGGCGTCGCTCCAGGTACCGCAGTTCTAAGGCAATGGCTC
CCAACTGGTACTCTATTGGTTGATTCTGATCTGAACGACTTCGTCAGTGATGCTGACTCCACTTTAATCG
GTGATTGTGCTACCGTTCATACGGCGAACAAGTGGGACTTGATTATTTCGGATATGTACGACCCAAAGAC
CAAAAATGTTACAAAGGAAAATGATTCTAAAGAAGGTTTCTTTACTTATATCTGTGGTTTCATCCAGCAA
AAGCTTGCCTTGGGCGGTTCTGTGGCTATTAAGATCACTGAACACTCCTGGAACGCCGACTTATACAAAT
TGATGGGTCATTTCGCTTGGTGGACCGCGTTTGTTACCAACGTTAACGCTAGTTCTTCGGAAGCCTTTCT
CATCGGTTGTAATTATTTAGGAAAGCCACGCGAACAAATTGATGGTTACGTCATGCACGCTAACTACATT
TTCTGGAGAAATACTAACCCTATACAATTGTCAAGCTATAGTTTATTCGACATGTCAAAGTTTCCATTGA
AGTTGAGAGGTACAGCTGTCATGTCCTTGAAGGAAGGGCAGATCAACGATATGATCTTATCTTTGCTGTC
TAAAGGTAGACTCATTATTAGAGAAAATAATCGGGTTGTTATCTCTTCTGATGTGCTAGTCAACAACCTC
GTGCCGAGAGGTTCTCACCATCATCACCATCATTAAACAGGCCCCTTTTCCTTTGTCGATATCATGTAAT
TAGTTATGTCACGCTTACATTCACGCCCTCCTCCCACATCCGCTCTAACCGAAAAGGAAGGAGTTAGACA
ACCTGAAGTCTAGGTCCCTATTTATTTTTTTTAATAGTTATGTTAGTATTAAGAACGTTATTTATATTTC
AAATTTTTCTTTTTTTTCTGTACAAAGCGGCCGCCGAACCACTAGTGCACTGCAGTACACGGTTTCCTTG
AAATTTTTTTGATTCGGTAATCTCCGAACAGAAGGAAGAACGAAGGAAGGAGCACAGACTTAGATTGGTA
TATATACGCATATGTAGTGTTGAAGAAACATGAAATTGCCCAGTATTCTTAACCCAACTGCACAGAACAA
AAACGTGCAGGAAACGAAGATAAATCATGTCGAAAGCTACATATAAGGAACGTGCTGCTACTCATCCTAG
TCCTGTTGCTGCCAAGCTATTTAATATCATGCACGAAAAGCAAACAAACTTGTGTGCTTCATTGGATGTT
CGTACCACCAAGGAATTACTGGAGTTAGTTGAAGCATTAGGTCCCAAAATTTGTTTACTAAAAACACATG
TGGATATCTTGACTGATTTTTCCATGGAGGGCACAGTTAAGCCGCTAAAGGCATTATCCGCCAAGTACAA
TTTTTTACTCTTCGAGGACAGAAAATTTGCTGACATTGGTAATACAGTCAAATTGCAGTACTCTGCGGGT
GTATACAGAATAGCAGAATGGGCAGACATTACGAATGCACACGGTGTGGTGGGCCCAGGTATTGTTAGCG
GTTTGAAGCAGGCGGCAGAAGAAGTAACAAAGGAACCTAGAGGCCTTTTGATGTTAGCAGAATTGTCATG
CAAGGGCTCCCTATCTACTGGAGAATATACTAAGGGTACTGTTGACATTGCGAAGAGCGACAAAGATTTT
GTTATCGGCTTTATTGCTCAAAGAGACATGGGTGGAAGAGATGAAGGTTACGATTGGTTGATTATGACAC
CCGGTGTGGGTTTAGATGACAAGGGAGATGCATTGGGTCAACAGTATAGAACCGTGGATGATGTGGTTTC
TACAGGATCTGACATTATTATTGTTGGAAGAGGACTATTTGCAAAGGGAAGGGATGCTAAGGTAGAGGGT
GAACGTTACAGAAAAGCAGGCTGGGAAGCATATTTGAGAAGATGCGGCCAGCAAAACTAAAAAACTGTAT
TATAAGTAAATGCATGTATACTAAACTCACAAATTAGAGCTTCAATTTAATTATATCAGTTATTACCCGA
GTAACGAAGCATCTGTGCTTCATTTTGTAGAACAAAAATGCAACGCGAGAGCGCTAATTTTTCAAACAAA
GAATCTGAGCTGCATTTTTACAGAACAGAAATGCAACGCGAAAGCGCTATTTTACCAACGAAGAATCTGT
GCTTCATTTTTGTAAAACAAAAATGCAACGCGAGAGCGCTAATTTTTCAAACAAAGAATCTGAGCTGCAT
TTTTACAGAACAGAAATGCAACGCGAGAGCGCTATTTTACCAACAAAGAATCTATACTTCTTTTTTGTTC
TACAAAAATGCATCCCGAGAGCGCTATTTTTCTAACAAAGCATCTTAGATTACTTTTTTTCTCCTTTGTG
CGCTCTATAATGCAGTCTCTTGATAACTTTTTGCACTGTAGGTCCGTTAAGGTTAGAAGAAGGCTACTTT
GGTGTCTATTTTCTCTTCCATAAAAAAAGCCTGACTCCACTTCCCGCGTTTACTGATTACTAGCGAAGCT
GCGGGTGCATTTTTTCAAGATAAAGGCATCCCCGATTATATTCTATACCGATGTGGATTGCGCATACTTT
GTGAACAGAAAGTGATAGCGTTGATGATTCTTCATTGGTCAGAAAATTATGAACGGTTTCTTCTATTTTG
TCTCTATATACTACGTATAGGAAATGTTTACATTTTCGTATTGTTTTCGATTCACTCTATGAATAGTTCT
TACTACAATTTTTTTGTCTAAAGAGTAATACTAGAGATAAACATAAAAAATGTAGAGGTCGAGTTTAGAT
GCAAGTTCAAGGAGCGAAAGGTGGATGGGTAGGTTATATAGGGATATAGCACAGAGATATATAGCAAAGA
GATACTTTTGAGCAATGTTTGTGGAAGCGGTATTCGCAATATTTTAGTAGCTCGTTACAGTCCGGTGCGT
TTTTGGTTTTTTGAAAGTGCGTCATCAGAGCGCTTTTGGTTTTCAAAAGCGCTCTGAAGTTCCTATACTT
TCTAGCTAGAGAATAGGAACTTCCCGAGCGGCCGCGTGTTACAAGCTTGACTCCAGCGTAACTGGACTGC
AATCAACTCACTGGCTCACCTTCACGGGTGGGCCTTTCTTCGGTAGAAAATCAAAGGATCTTCTTGAGAT
CCTTTTTTTCTGCGCGTAATCTGCTGCTTGCAAACAAAAAAACCACCGCTACCAGCGGTGGTTTGTTTGC
CGGATCAAGAGCTACCAACTCTTTTTCCGAGGTAACTGGCTTCAGCAGAGCGCAGATACCAAATACTGTT
CTTCTAGTGTAGCCGTAGTTAGGCCACCACTTCAAGAACTCTGTAGCACCGCCTACATACCTCGCTCTGC
TAATCCTGTTACCAGTGGCTGCTGCCAGTGGCGATAAGTCGTGTCTTACCGGGTTGGACTCAAGACGATA
GTTACCGGATAAGGCGCAGCGGTCGGGCTGAACGGGGGGTTCGTGCACACAGCCCAGCTTGGAGCGAACG
ACCTACACCGAACTGAGATACCTACAGCGTGAGCTATGAGAAAGCGCCACGCTTCCCGAAGGGAGAAAGG
CGGACAGGTATCCGGTAAGCGGCAGGGTCGGAACAGGAGAGCGCACGAGGGAGCTTCCAGGGGTAAACGC
CTGGTATCTTTATAGTCCTGTCGGGTTTCGCCACCTCTGACTTGAGCATCGATTTTTGTGATGCTCGTCA
GGGGGGCGGAGCCTATGGAAAAACGCCAGCAACGCAGAAAGGCCCACCCGAAGGTGAGCCAGGTGATTAC
ATTTGGGCCCTCATCAGAGGTTTTCACCGTCATCACCGAAACGCGCGAGGCAGCTGCGGTAAAGCTCATC
AGCGTGGTCGTGAAGCGATTCACAGATGTCTGCCTGTTCATCCGCGTCCAGCTCGTTGAGTTTCTCCAGA
AGCGTTAATGTCTGGCTTCTGATAAAGCGGGCCATGTTAAGGGCGGTTTTTTCCTGTTTGGTCACTTACC
AATGCTTAATCAGTGAGGCACCTATCTCAGCGATCTGTCTATTTCGTTCATCCATAGTTGCCTGACTCCC
CGTCGTGTAGATAACTACGATGCGGGAGGGCTTACCATCTGGCCCCAGTGCTGCAATGATACCGCGAGAC
CCACGCTCACCGGCTCCAGATTTATCAGCAATAAACCAGCCAGCCGGGAGGGCCGAGCGCAGAAGTGATC
CTGCAACTTTATCCGCCTCCATCCAGTCTATTAATTGTTGCCGGGAAGCTAGAGTAAGTAGTTCGCCAGT
TAATAGTTTGCGCAACGTTGTTGCCATTGCTACAGGCATCGTGGTGTCACGCTCGTCGTTTGGTATGGCT
TCATTCAGCTCCGGTTCCCAACGATCAAGGCGAGTTACATGATCCCCCATGTTGTGCAAAAAAGCGGTTA
GCTCCTTCGGTCCTCCGATCGTTGCCAGAAGTAAGTTGGCCGCAGTGTTATCACTCATGGTTATGGCAGC
ACTGCATAATTCTCTTACTGTCATGCCATCCGTGAGATGCTTTTCTGTGACTGGTGAGTACTCAACCAAG
TCATTCTGAGAATAGTGTATGCGGCGACCGAGTTGCTCTTGCCCGGCGTCAATACGGGATAATACCGCGC
CACATAGCAGAACTTTAAAAGTGCTCATCATTGGAAAACGTTCTTCGGGGCGTAAACTCTCAAGGATCTT
ACCGCTGTTGAGATCCAGTTCGATGTAACCCACTCGTGCACCCAACTGATCTTCAGCATCTTTTACTTTC
ACCAGCGTTTCTGGGTGAGCAAAAACAGGAAGGCAAAATGCCGCAAAAAAGGGAATAAGGGCGACACGGA
AATGTTGAATACTCATTTTAGCTTCCTTAGCTCCTGAAAATCTCGATAACTCAAAAAATACGCCCGGTAG
TGATCTTATTTCATTATGGTGAAAGTTGGAACCTCTTACGTGCCGATCAAGTCAAAAGCCTCCGGTCGGA
GGCTTTTGACTTTCTGCTATGGAGGTCAGGTATGATTTAAATGGTCAGTTAGA
Features (pLannotate 1.2.2; 13 found; start..end, strand, type, name):
     10..417     +  promoter       TEF1 promoter: S. cerevisiae TEF1; promoter for EF-1α
    416..1324    +  CDS            rep (fragment): R1AB_CVPFS - Protein inferred from homology: Swiss-Prot protein existence level 3. NendoU is a Mn(2+)-dependent, uridylate-specific enzyme, which leaves 2'-3'-cyclic phosphates 5' to the cleaved bond. From Porcine transmissible gastroenteritis coronavirus (strain FS772/70) (TGEV).
   1392..1564    +  terminator     CYC1 terminator (fragment): S. cerevisiae CYC1; transcription terminator for CYC1
   1600..1776    +  promoter       URA3 promoter (fragment): S. cerevisiae URA3
   1777..2580    +  CDS            URA3: orotidine-5'-phosphate decarboxylase, required for uracil biosynthesis; S. cerevisiae URA3; yeast auxotrophic marker, counterselectable with 5-fluoroorotic acid (5-FOA)
   2663..3645    -  rep_origin     2μ ori: yeast 2μ plasmid origin of replication
   3723..3752    +  terminator     T3Te terminator: phage T3 early transcription terminator
   3774..4361    +  rep_origin     ori: high-copy-number ColE1/pMB1/pBR322/pUC origin of replication
   4373..4400    -  terminator     T7Te terminator: phage T7 early transcription terminator
   4424..4615    -  CDS            rop: Rop protein, which maintains plasmids at low copy number; rop
   4616..5476    -  CDS            AmpR: β-lactamase; bla; confers resistance to ampicillin, carbenicillin, and related antibiotics
   5477..5579    -  promoter       cat promoter: promoter of the E. coli cat gene encoding chloramphenicol acetyltransferase
   5580..5611    -  terminator     tonB terminator: bidirectional E. coli tonB-P14 transcription terminator
