>Addgene plasmid #149115 | pGBW-m4046191 | addgene full sequence | sequence record 298135 | Ginkgo NGS Result
GCGGCCGCCCCACACACCATAGCTTCAAAATGTTTCTACTCCTTTTTTACTCTTCCAGATTTTCTCGGAC
TCCGCGCATCGCCGTACCACTTCAAAACACCCAAGCACAGCATACTAAATTTCCCCTCTTTCTTCCTCTA
GGGTGTCGTTAATTACCCGTACTAAAGGTTTGGAAAAGAAAAAAGAGACCGCCTCGTTTCTTTTTCTTCG
TCGAAAAAGGCAATAAAAATNTTTATCACGTTTNTTNNNNNNNAAAATTTTTTTTTTTGATTTTTTTCTC
TTTCGATGACCTCCCATTGATATTTAAGTTAATAAACGGTCTTCAATTTCTCAAGTTTCAGTTTCATTTT
TCTTGTTCTATTACAACTTTTTTTACTTCTTGCTCATTAGAAAGAAAGCATAGCAATCTAATCTAAGTTT
TAATTACAAAATGTCCTCTCAAGCCTGGCAGCCTGGTGTGGCTATGCCCAATTTGTATAAGATGCAAAGA
ATGCTTCTGGAGAAATGCGATTTGCAAAACTACGGAGACAGCGCTACATTACCAAAGGGTATTATGATGA
ACGTAGCAAAGTACACCCAATTGTGTCAATACTTAAATACGTTGACTTTGGCTGTTCCGTATAACATGCG
TGTCATACACTTTGGGGCCGGTTCAGACAAAGGCGTCGCTCCAGGTACCGCAGTTCTAAGGCAATGGCTC
CCAACTGGTACTCTATTGGTTGATTCTGATCTGAACGACTTCGTCAGTGATGCTGACTCCACTTTAATCG
GTGATTGTGCTACCGTTCATACGGCGAACAAGTGGGACTTGATTATTTCGGATATGTACGACCCAAAGAC
CAAAAATGTTACAAAGGAAAATGATTCTAAAGAAGGTTTCTTTACTTATATCTGTGGTTTCATCCAGCAA
AAGCTTGCCTTGGGCGGTTCTGTGGCTATTAAGATCACTGAACACTCCTGGAACGCCGACTTATACAAAT
TGATGGGTCATTTCGCTTGGTGGACCGCGTTTGTTACCAACGTTAACGCTAGTTCTTCGGAAGCCTTTCT
CATCGGTTGTAATTATTTAGGAAAGCCACGCGAACAAATTGATGGTTACGTCATGCACGCTAACTACATT
TTCTGGAGAAATACTAACCCTATACAATTGTCAAGCTATAGTTTATTCGACATGTCAAAGTTTCCATTGA
AGTTGAGAGGTACAGCTGTCATGTCCTTGAAGGAAGGGCAGATCAACGATATGATCTTATCTTTGCTGTC
TAAAGGTAGACTCATTATTAGAGAAAATAATCGGGTTGTTATCTCTTCTGATGTGCTAGTCAACAACCTC
GTGCCGAGAGGTTCTCACCATCATCACCATCATTAAACAGGCCCCTTTTCCTTTGTCGATATCATGTAAT
TAGTTATGTCACGCTTACATTCACGCCCTCCTCCCACATCCGCTCTAACCGAAAAGGAAGGAGTTAGACA
ACCTGAAGTCTAGGTCCCTATTTATTTTTTTTAATAGTTATGTTAGTATTAAGAACGTTATTTATATTTC
AAATTTTTCTTTTTTTTCTGTACAAAGCGGCCGCCGAACCACTAGTGCACTGCAGTACACGGTTTCCTTG
AAATTTTTTTGATTCGGTAATCTCCGAACAGAAGGAAGAACGAAGGAAGGAGCACAGACTTAGATTGGTA
TATATACGCATATGTAGTGTTGAAGAAACATGAAATTGCCCAGTATTCTTAACCCAACTGCACAGAACAA
AAACGTGCAGGAAACGAAGATAAATCATGTCGAAAGCTACATATAAGGAACGTGCTGCTACTCATCCTAG
TCCTGTTGCTGCCAAGCTATTTAATATCATGCACGAAAAGCAAACAAACTTGTGTGCTTCATTGGATGTT
CGTACCACCAAGGAATTACTGGAGTTAGTTGAAGCATTAGGTCCCAAAATTTGTTTACTAAAAACACATG
TGGATATCTTGACTGATTTTTCCATGGAGGGCACAGTTAAGCCGCTAAAGGCATTATCCGCCAAGTACAA
TTTTTTACTCTTCGAGGACAGAAAATTTGCTGACATTGGTAATACAGTCAAATTGCAGTACTCTGCGGGT
GTATACAGAATAGCAGAATGGGCAGACATTACGAATGCACACGGTGTGGTGGGCCCAGGTATTGTTAGCG
GTTTGAAGCAGGCGGCAGAAGAAGTAACAAAGGAACCTAGAGGCCTTTTGATGTTAGCAGAATTGTCATG
CAAGGGCTCCCTATCTACTGGAGAATATACTAAGGGTACTGTTGACATTGCGAAGAGCGACAAAGATTTT
GTTATCGGCTTTATTGCTCAAAGAGACATGGGTGGAAGAGATGAAGGTTACGATTGGTTGATTATGACAC
CCGGTGTGGGTTTAGATGACAAGGGAGATGCATTGGGTCAACAGTATAGAACCGTGGATGATGTGGTTTC
TACAGGATCTGACATTATTATTGTTGGAAGAGGACTATTTGCAAAGGGAAGGGATGCTAAGGTAGAGGGT
GAACGTTACAGAAAAGCAGGCTGGGAAGCATATTTGAGAAGATGCGGCCAGCAAAACTAAAAAACTGTAT
TATAAGTAAATGCATGTATACTAAACTCACAAATTAGAGCTTCAATTTAATTATATCAGTTATTACCCGA
GTAACGAAGCATCTGTGCTTCATTTTGTAGAACAAAAATGCAACGCGAGAGCGCTAATTTTTCAAACAAA
GAATCTGAGCTGCATTTTTACAGAACAGAAATGCAACGCGAAAGCGCTATTTTACCAACGAAGAATCTGT
GCTTCATTTTTGTAAAACAAAAATGCAACGCGAGAGCGCTAATTTTTCAAACAAAGAATCTGAGCTGCAT
TTTTACAGAACAGAAATGCAACGCGAGAGCGCTATTTTACCAACAAAGAATCTATACTTCTTTTTTGTTC
TACAAAAATGCATCCCGAGAGCGCTATTTTTCTAACAAAGCATCTTAGATTACTTTTTTTCTCCTTTGTG
CGCTCTATAATGCAGTCTCTTGATAACTTTTTGCACTGTAGGTCCGTTAAGGTTAGAAGAAGGCTACTTT
GGTGTCTATTTTCTCTTCCATAAAAAAAGCCTGACTCCACTTCCCGCGTTTACTGATTACTAGCGAAGCT
GCGGGTGCATTTTTTCAAGATAAAGGCATCCCCGATTATATTCTATACCGATGTGGATTGCGCATACTTT
GTGAACAGAAAGTGATAGCGTTGATGATTCTTCATTGGTCAGAAAATTATGAACGGTTTCTTCTATTTTG
TCTCTATATACTACGTATAGGAAATGTTTACATTTTCGTATTGTTTTCGATTCACTCTATGAATAGTTCT
TACTACAATTTTTTTGTCTAAAGAGTAATACTAGAGATAAACATAAAAAATGTAGAGGTCGAGTTTAGAT
GCAAGTTCAAGGAGCGAAAGGTGGATGGGTAGGTTATATAGGGATATAGCACAGAGATATATAGCAAAGA
GATACTTTTGAGCAATGTTTGTGGAAGCGGTATTCGCAATATTTTAGTAGCTCGTTACAGTCCGGTGCGT
TTTTGGTTTTTTGAAAGTGCGTCATCAGAGCGCTTTTGGTTTTCAAAAGCGCTCTGAAGTTCCTATACTT
TCTAGCTAGAGAATAGGAACTTCCCGAGCGGCCGCGTGTTACAAGCTTGACTCCAGCGTAACTGGACTGC
AATCAACTCACTGGCTCACCTTCACGGGTGGGCCTTTCTTCGGTAGAAAATCAAAGGATCTTCTTGAGAT
CCTTTTTTTCTGCGCGTAATCTGCTGCTTGCAAACAAAAAAACCACCGCTACCAGCGGTGGTTTGTTTGC
CGGATCAAGAGCTACCAACTCTTTTTCCGAGGTAACTGGCTTCAGCAGAGCGCAGATACCAAATACTGTT
CTTCTAGTGTAGCCGTAGTTAGGCCACCACTTCAAGAACTCTGTAGCACCGCCTACATACCTCGCTCTGC
TAATCCTGTTACCAGTGGCTGCTGCCAGTGGCGATAAGTCGTGTCTTACCGGGTTGGACTCAAGACGATA
GTTACCGGATAAGGCGCAGCGGTCGGGCTGAACGGGGGGTTCGTGCACACAGCCCAGCTTGGAGCGAACG
ACCTACACCGAACTGAGATACCTACAGCGTGAGCTATGAGAAAGCGCCACGCTTCCCGAAGGGAGAAAGG
CGGACAGGTATCCGGTAAGCGGCAGGGTCGGAACAGGAGAGCGCACGAGGGAGCTTCCAGGGGTAAACGC
CTGGTATCTTTATAGTCCTGTCGGGTTTCGCCACCTCTGACTTGAGCATCGATTTTTGTGATGCTCGTCA
GGGGGGCGGAGCCTATGGAAAAACGCCAGCAACGCAGAAAGGCCCACCCGAAGGTGAGCCAGGTGATTAC
ATTTGGGCCCTCATCAGAGGTTTTCACCGTCATCACCGAAACGCGCGAGGCAGCTGCGGTAAAGCTCATC
AGCGTGGTCGTGAAGCGATTCACAGATGTCTGCCTGTTCATCCGCGTCCAGCTCGTTGAGTTTCTCCAGA
AGCGTTAATGTCTGGCTTCTGATAAAGCGGGCCATGTTAAGGGCGGTTTTTTCCTGTTTGGTCACTTACC
AATGCTTAATCAGTGAGGCACCTATCTCAGCGATCTGTCTATTTCGTTCATCCATAGTTGCCTGACTCCC
CGTCGTGTAGATAACTACGATGCGGGAGGGCTTACCATCTGGCCCCAGTGCTGCAATGATACCGCGAGAC
CCACGCTCACCGGCTCCAGATTTATCAGCAATAAACCAGCCAGCCGGGAGGGCCGAGCGCAGAAGTGATC
CTGCAACTTTATCCGCCTCCATCCAGTCTATTAATTGTTGCCGGGAAGCTAGAGTAAGTAGTTCGCCAGT
TAATAGTTTGCGCAACGTTGTTGCCATTGCTACAGGCATCGTGGTGTCACGCTCGTCGTTTGGTATGGCT
TCATTCAGCTCCGGTTCCCAACGATCAAGGCGAGTTACATGATCCCCCATGTTGTGCAAAAAAGCGGTTA
GCTCCTTCGGTCCTCCGATCGTTGCCAGAAGTAAGTTGGCCGCAGTGTTATCACTCATGGTTATGGCAGC
ACTGCATAATTCTCTTACTGTCATGCCATCCGTGAGATGCTTTTCTGTGACTGGTGAGTACTCAACCAAG
TCATTCTGAGAATAGTGTATGCGGCGACCGAGTTGCTCTTGCCCGGCGTCAATACGGGATAATACCGCGC
CACATAGCAGAACTTTAAAAGTGCTCATCATTGGAAAACGTTCTTCGGGGCGTAAACTCTCAAGGATCTT
ACCGCTGTTGAGATCCAGTTCGATGTAACCCACTCGTGCACCCAACTGATCTTCAGCATCTTTTACTTTC
ACCAGCGTTTCTGGGTGAGCAAAAACAGGAAGGCAAAATGCCGCAAAAAAGGGAATAAGGGCGACACGGA
AATGTTGAATACTCATTTTAGCTTCCTTAGCTCCTGAAAATCTCGATAACTCAAAAAATACGCCCGGTAG
TGATCTTATTTCATTATGGTGAAAGTTGGAACCTCTTACGTGCCGATCAAGTCAAAAGCCTCCGGTCGGA
GGCTTTTGACTTTCTGCTATGGAGGTCAGGTATGATTTAAATGGTCAGTTAGA
Features (pLannotate 1.2.2; 13 found; start..end, strand, type, name):
     10..417     +  promoter       TEF1 promoter: S. cerevisiae TEF1; promoter for EF-1α
    416..1324    +  CDS            rep (fragment): R1AB_CVPFS - Protein inferred from homology: Swiss-Prot protein existence level 3. NendoU is a Mn(2+)-dependent, uridylate-specific enzyme, which leaves 2'-3'-cyclic phosphates 5' to the cleaved bond. From Porcine transmissible gastroenteritis coronavirus (strain FS772/70) (TGEV).
   1392..1564    +  terminator     CYC1 terminator (fragment): S. cerevisiae CYC1; transcription terminator for CYC1
   1600..1776    +  promoter       URA3 promoter (fragment): S. cerevisiae URA3
   1777..2580    +  CDS            URA3: orotidine-5'-phosphate decarboxylase, required for uracil biosynthesis; S. cerevisiae URA3; yeast auxotrophic marker, counterselectable with 5-fluoroorotic acid (5-FOA)
   2663..3645    -  rep_origin     2μ ori: yeast 2μ plasmid origin of replication
   3723..3752    +  terminator     T3Te terminator: phage T3 early transcription terminator
   3774..4361    +  rep_origin     ori: high-copy-number ColE1/pMB1/pBR322/pUC origin of replication
   4373..4400    -  terminator     T7Te terminator: phage T7 early transcription terminator
   4424..4615    -  CDS            rop: Rop protein, which maintains plasmids at low copy number; rop
   4616..5476    -  CDS            AmpR: β-lactamase; bla; confers resistance to ampicillin, carbenicillin, and related antibiotics
   5477..5579    -  promoter       cat promoter: promoter of the E. coli cat gene encoding chloramphenicol acetyltransferase
   5580..5611    -  terminator     tonB terminator: bidirectional E. coli tonB-P14 transcription terminator
