[The description below was written by a language model from this plasmid's Addgene catalogue record and pLannotate feature annotations shown in this document.]
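Description:
pGBW-m4046191 is an episomal yeast expression plasmid built on an AmpR / 2μ URA3 shuttle backbone and designed to produce the SARS-CoV-2 2'-O-ribose methyltransferase, one of the mature proteins released from the ORF1ab replicase polyprotein. In Saccharomyces cerevisiae it replicates from the 2μ origin and is maintained by URA3, which complements uracil auxotrophy and can be counterselected with 5-fluoroorotic acid. In E. coli it is propagated through a ColE1/pUC-type origin and selected with ampicillin via a β-lactamase gene that the annotation places downstream of a cat promoter. A rop reading frame is also annotated next to AmpR, although the catalogue lists the plasmid as high copy. Short phage T3 and T7 early terminators and a tonB terminator flank the bacterial modules, presumably insulating them from read-through transcription.

The payload is a synthetic coding sequence of about 0.9 kb, recoded for S. cerevisiae codon usage and made by gene synthesis. It is placed between the constitutive TEF1 promoter and a CYC1 terminator. The automated annotation labels this open reading frame as a fragment of a coronavirus replicase polyprotein by homology to a porcine coronavirus entry, and the accompanying functional note concerns a different replicase domain. The catalogue identity should therefore be taken as the authority. According to the record, the backbone supplies a C-terminal thrombin-cleavable 6xHis tag, allowing affinity purification and later tag removal, though the tag is not separately annotated in the feature table. The sequenced record totals 5,653 nt, somewhat more than the stated backbone and insert sizes combined, and the depositor notes that the sequencing may not cover the whole plasmid. The construct serves for constitutive expression and purification of this viral enzyme in yeast.
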