Addgene plasmid #149115: pGBW-m4046191
Purpose: Yeast Expression plasmid for SARS-CoV-2 2'-O-ribose methyltransferase
Depositing lab: Ginkgo Bioworks & Benjie Chen. Depositing organization: Ginkgo Bioworks.
Backbone
  Vector backbone: AmpR; 2u URA3
  Backbone size w/o insert (bp): 4078
  Vector type: Yeast Expression
  Selectable markers: URA3
Growth in bacteria
  Bacterial resistance: Ampicillin, 100 μg/mL
  Growth temperature: 37°C
  Growth strain: DH5alpha
  Copy number: High Copy
Gene/Insert
  Gene/Insert name: SARS-CoV-2 2'-O-ribose methyltransferase
  Species: S. cerevisiae (budding yeast); Severe acute respiratory syndrome coronavirus 2
  Insert size (bp): 893
  Mutation: Saccharomyces cerevisiae recode 1
  Entrez Gene: ORF1ab (a.k.a. GU280_gp01)
  Promoter: pTEF1
  Tag / fusion protein: Cleavable thrombin;6xHIS (C terminal on backbone)
  Cloning method: Unknown
Resource information
  A portion of this plasmid was derived from a plasmid made by: GinkgoBioworks
Depositor comments: NCBI Reference Sequence: YP_009725311.1. Created by gene synthesis with Not1 site. NGS used for QC was performed by Ginkgo and may not fully cover the entire plasmid.
How to cite: pGBW-m4046191 was a gift from Ginkgo Bioworks & Benjie Chen (Addgene plasmid # 149115 ; http://n2t.net/addgene:149115 ; RRID:Addgene_149115)
